Addgene plasmid #77198: CDKL5 gRNA (BRDN0001144796)
Purpose: 3rd generation lentiviral gRNA plasmid targeting human CDKL5
Depositing lab: John Doench & David Root. Depositing organization: Broad Institute. Publication: Optimized sgRNA design to maximize activity and minimize off-target effects of CRISPR-Cas9. Doench JG, Fusi N, Sullender M, Hegde M, Vaimberg EW, Donovan KF, Smith I, Tothova Z, Wilen C, Orchard R, Virgin HW, Listgarten J, Root DE. Nat Biotechnol. 2016 Jan 18. doi: 10.1038/nbt.3437. PubMed 26780180.
Backbone
  Vector backbone: lentiGuide-Puro
  Backbone manufacturer: Zhang Lab (Addgene plasmid # 52963)
  Vector type: Mammalian Expression, Lentiviral, CRISPR
  Selectable markers: Puromycin
Growth in bacteria
  Bacterial resistance: Ampicillin, 100 μg/mL
  Growth temperature: 37°C
  Growth strain: DH5alpha
  Copy number: High Copy
Gene/Insert
  Gene/Insert name: CDKL5 (alt names: CDKL5; NM_001037343.1)
  gRNA/shRNA sequence: AAGAATGATATTGTCCATCG
  Species: H. sapiens (human)
  Entrez Gene: CDKL5 (a.k.a. CFAP247, DEE2, EIEE2, ISSX, STK9)
  Promoter: hU6
  Cloning method: Unknown
  Sequencing primers: 5′ U6-F; 3′ pS2-R
Terms and licenses: Academic/Nonprofit Terms; Industry Terms: Not Available to Industry
Depositor comments: The gRNA was designed to target the following Genbank reference sequence(s): NM_001037343.1,NM_003159.2. Note that this plasmid does NOT contain Cas9. It should be used in conjunction with lentiCas9-Blast (Addgene #52962) or otherwise with cell lines already expressing Cas9. Browse the full kinome gRNA library at http://www.addgene.org/pooled-library/broadgpp-human-kinome/ or visit http://www.broadinstitute.org/rnai/public/ for detailed protocols and information.
How to cite: CDKL5 gRNA (BRDN0001144796) was a gift from John Doench & David Root (Addgene plasmid # 77198 ; http://n2t.net/addgene:77198 ; RRID:Addgene_77198)
