[The description below was written by a language model from this plasmid's Addgene catalogue record and pLannotate feature annotations shown in this document.]
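Description:
CDKL5 gRNA (BRDN0001144796) is a third-generation lentiviral CRISPR guide plasmid built on the lentiGuide-Puro backbone, carrying a single guide RNA directed against human CDKL5 (also known as STK9), a cyclin-dependent kinase-like gene. It belongs to a human kinome guide collection. In bacteria it is maintained as a high-copy plasmid through a ColE1/pUC-type origin and selected with ampicillin via the β-lactamase gene. The backbone also retains an f1 origin, an SV40 origin and poly(A) signal, and remnants of lac and phage promoter elements from its cloning-vector ancestry.

The viral genome is framed by an RSV promoter-driven truncated 5' LTR and a self-inactivating ΔU3 3' LTR. The RSV promoter makes genomic RNA production Tat-independent, and the ΔU3 deletion silences LTR promoter activity after integration. Between the LTRs lie the HIV-1 Ψ packaging signal with a partial gag sequence, the Rev response element for nuclear export of the unspliced genome, and a cPPT/CTS that aids nuclear import.

Two expression units form the payload. A human U6 RNA polymerase III promoter transcribes the CDKL5-targeting spacer, which sits in the unannotated gap between the promoter and the Streptococcus pyogenes Cas9 gRNA scaffold to which it is fused. An EF-1α promoter with its intron A drives the puromycin N-acetyltransferase gene, followed by a WPRE to enhance transcript expression, allowing selection of transduced mammalian cells.

The plasmid encodes no Cas9. It is meant to be used with a separate Cas9 lentiviral vector or in cells that already express Cas9, typically to disrupt CDKL5 for loss-of-function studies.
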