Features (pLannotate 1.2.2; 29 found; start..end, strand, type, name):
     14..80      +  CDS            small t antigen (fragment): SV40 (simian virus 40) small t antigen
    106..317     +  promoter       EF-1α core promoter: core promoter for human elongation factor EF-1α
    318..1256    +  intron         EF-1α intron A: intron upstream of the start codon of human EF-1α
   1278..1877    +  CDS            PuroR (fragment): puromycin N-acetyltransferase; pac from Streptomyces; confers resistance to puromycin
   1893..2481    +  misc_feature   WPRE: woodchuck hepatitis virus posttranscriptional regulatory element
   2532..2551    +  misc_feature   cPPT/CTS (fragment): central polypurine tract and central termination sequence of HIV-1
   2553..2786    +  LTR            3' LTR (ΔU3): self-inactivating 3' long terminal repeat (LTR) from HIV-1
   2864..2985    +  polyA_signal   SV40 poly(A) signal: SV40 polyadenylation signal
   3025..3160    +  rep_origin     SV40 ori: SV40 origin of replication
   3181..3199    -  promoter       T7 promoter: promoter for bacteriophage T7 RNA polymerase
   3207..3362    +  CDS            lacZα (fragment): LacZα fragment of β-galactosidase; lacZ fragment
   3367..3795    +  rep_origin     f1 ori (sequence partly withheld): f1 bacteriophage origin of replication; arrow indicates direction of (+) strand synthesis
   3848..3952    +  promoter       AmpR promoter: bla
   3953..4813    +  CDS            AmpR: β-lactamase; bla; confers resistance to ampicillin, carbenicillin, and related antibiotics
   4984..5572    +  rep_origin     ori: high-copy-number ColE1/pMB1/pBR322/pUC origin of replication
   5755..5847    +  CDS            lacI (fragment): lac repressor; lacI; The lac repressor binds to the lac operator to inhibit transcription in E. coli. This inhibition can be relieved by adding lactose or isopropyl-β-D-thiogalactopyranoside (IPTG).
   5860..5881    +  protein_bind   CAP binding site: CAP binding activates transcription in the presence of cAMP. E. coli catabolite activator protein
   5896..5926    +  promoter       lac promoter: promoter for the E. coli lac operon
   5934..5950    +  protein_bind   lac operator: The lac repressor binds to the lac operator to inhibit transcription in E. coli. This inhibition can be relieved by adding lactose or isopropyl-β-D-thiogalactopyranoside (IPTG). lac repressor encoded by lacI
   5995..6013    +  promoter       T3 promoter: promoter for bacteriophage T3 RNA polymerase
   6041..6267    +  promoter       RSV promoter: Rous sarcoma virus enhancer/promoter
   6268..6448    +  LTR            5' LTR (truncated): truncated 5' long terminal repeat (LTR) from HIV-1
   6495..6620    +  misc_feature   HIV-1 Ψ: packaging signal of human immunodeficiency virus type 1
   6604..6967    +  CDS            HIV-1 gag (fragment): gag protein from human immunodeficiency virus 1; gag
   7113..7346    +  misc_feature   RRE: The Rev response element (RRE) of HIV-1 allows for Rev-dependent mRNA export from the nucleus to the cytoplasm.
   7723..7749    +  CDS            Rev (fragment): human immunodeficiency virus 1 (HIV-1) Rev protein; rev; enhances nuclear export of unspliced and incompletely spliced viral mRNAs
   7753..7993    +  promoter       U6 promoter: RNA polymerase III promoter for human U6 snRNA
   8023..8098    +  misc_RNA       gRNA scaffold: guide RNA scaffold for the Streptococcus pyogenes CRISPR/Cas9 system
   8154..8271    +  misc_feature   cPPT/CTS: central polypurine tract and central termination sequence of HIV-1
>Addgene plasmid #77198 | CDKL5 gRNA (BRDN0001144796) | addgene full sequence | sequence record 187302 | Addgene Assembled Sequence
CCCGGGTGCAAAGATGGATAAAGTTTTAAACAGAGAGGAATCTTTGCAGCTAATGGACCTTCTAGGTCTT
GAAAGGAGTGGGAATTGGCTCCGGTGCCCGTCAGTGGGCAGAGCGCACATCGCCCACAGTCCCCGAGAAG
TTGGGGGGAGGGGTCGGCAATTGATCCGGTGCCTAGAGAAGGTGGCGCGGGGTAAACTGGGAAAGTGATG
TCGTGTACTGGCTCCGCCTTTTTCCCGAGGGTGGGGGAGAACCGTATATAAGTGCAGTAGTCGCCGTGAA
CGTTCTTTTTCGCAACGGGTTTGCCGCCAGAACACAGGTAAGTGCCGTGTGTGGTTCCCGCGGGCCTGGC
CTCTTTACGGGTTATGGCCCTTGCGTGCCTTGAATTACTTCCACCTGGCTGCAGTACGTGATTCTTGATC
CCGAGCTTCGGGTTGGAAGTGGGTGGGAGAGTTCGAGGCCTTGCGCTTAAGGAGCCCCTTCGCCTCGTGC
TTGAGTTGAGGCCTGGCCTGGGCGCTGGGGCCGCCGCGTGCGAATCTGGTGGCACCTTCGCGCCTGTCTC
GCTGCTTTCGATAAGTCTCTAGCCATTTAAAATTTTTGATGACCTGCTGCGACGCTTTTTTTCTGGCAAG
ATAGTCTTGTAAATGCGGGCCAAGATCTGCACACTGGTATTTCGGTTTTTGGGGCCGCGGGCGGCGACGG
GGCCCGTGCGTCCCAGCGCACATGTTCGGCGAGGCGGGGCCTGCGAGCGCGGCCACCGAGAATCGGACGG
GGGTAGTCTCAAGCTGGCCGGCCTGCTCTGGTGCCTGGCCTCGCGCCGCCGTGTATCGCCCCGCCCTGGG
CGGCAAGGCTGGCCCGGTCGGCACCAGTTGCGTGAGCGGAAAGATGGCCGCTTCCCGGCCCTGCTGCAGG
GAGCTCAAAATGGAGGACGCGGCGCTCGGGAGAGCGGGCGGGTGAGTCACCCACACAAAGGAAAAGGGCC
TTTCCGTCCTCAGCCGTCGCTTCATGTGACTCCACGGAGTACCGGGCGCCGTCCAGGCACCTCGATTAGT
TCTCGAGCTTTTGGAGTACGTCGTCTTTAGGTTGGGGGGAGGGGTTTTATGCGATGGAGTTTCCCCACAC
TGAGTGGGTGGAGACTGAAGTTAGGCCAGCTTGGCACTTGATGTAATTCTCCTTGGAATTTGCCCTTTTT
GAGTTTGGATCTTGGTTCATTCTCAAGCCTCAGACAGTGGTTCAAAGTTTTTTTCTTCCATTTCAGGTGT
CGTGACGTACGGCCACCATGACCGAGTACAAGCCCACGGTGCGCCTCGCCACCCGCGACGACGTCCCCAG
GGCCGTACGCACCCTCGCCGCCGCGTTCGCCGACTACCCCGCCACGCGCCACACCGTCGATCCGGACCGC
CACATCGAGCGGGTCACCGAGCTGCAAGAACTCTTCCTCACGCGCGTCGGGCTCGACATCGGCAAGGTGT
GGGTCGCGGACGACGGCGCCGCCGTGGCGGTCTGGACCACGCCGGAGAGCGTCGAAGCGGGGGCGGTGTT
CGCCGAGATCGGCCCGCGCATGGCCGAGTTGAGCGGTTCCCGGCTGGCCGCGCAGCAACAGATGGAAGGC
CTCCTGGCGCCGCACCGGCCCAAGGAGCCCGCGTGGTTCCTGGCCACCGTCGGAGTCTCGCCCGACCACC
AGGGCAAGGGTCTGGGCAGCGCCGTCGTGCTCCCCGGAGTGGAGGCGGCCGAGCGCGCCGGGGTGCCCGC
CTTCCTGGAGACCTCCGCGCCCCGCAACCTCCCCTTCTACGAGCGGCTCGGCTTCACCGTCACCGCCGAC
GTCGAGGTGCCCGAAGGACCGCGCACCTGGTGCATGACCCGCAAGCCCGGTGCCTGAACGCGTTAAGTCG
ACAATCAACCTCTGGATTACAAAATTTGTGAAAGATTGACTGGTATTCTTAACTATGTTGCTCCTTTTAC
GCTATGTGGATACGCTGCTTTAATGCCTTTGTATCATGCTATTGCTTCCCGTATGGCTTTCATTTTCTCC
TCCTTGTATAAATCCTGGTTGCTGTCTCTTTATGAGGAGTTGTGGCCCGTTGTCAGGCAACGTGGCGTGG
TGTGCACTGTGTTTGCTGACGCAACCCCCACTGGTTGGGGCATTGCCACCACCTGTCAGCTCCTTTCCGG
GACTTTCGCTTTCCCCCTCCCTATTGCCACGGCGGAACTCATCGCCGCCTGCCTTGCCCGCTGCTGGACA
GGGGCTCGGCTGTTGGGCACTGACAATTCCGTGGTGTTGTCGGGGAAATCATCGTCCTTTCCTTGGCTGC
TCGCCTGTGTTGCCACCTGGATTCTGCGCGGGACGTCCTTCTGCTACGTCCCTTCGGCCCTCAATCCAGC
GGACCTTCCTTCCCGCGGCCTGCTGCCGGCTCTGCGGCCTCTTCCGCGTCTTCGCCTTCGCCCTCAGACG
AGTCGGATCTCCCTTTGGGCCGCCTCCCCGCGTCGACTTTAAGACCAATGACTTACAAGGCAGCTGTAGA
TCTTAGCCACTTTTTAAAAGAAAAGGGGGGACTGGAAGGGCTAATTCACTCCCAACGAAGACAAGATCTG
CTTTTTGCTTGTACTGGGTCTCTCTGGTTAGACCAGATCTGAGCCTGGGAGCTCTCTGGCTAACTAGGGA
ACCCACTGCTTAAGCCTCAATAAAGCTTGCCTTGAGTGCTTCAAGTAGTGTGTGCCCGTCTGTTGTGTGA
CTCTGGTAACTAGAGATCCCTCAGACCCTTTTAGTCAGTGTGGAAAATCTCTAGCAGTACGTATAGTAGT
TCATGTCATCTTATTATTCAGTATTTATAACTTGCAAAGAAATGAATATCAGAGAGTGAGAGGAACTTGT
TTATTGCAGCTTATAATGGTTACAAATAAAGCAATAGCATCACAAATTTCACAAATAAAGCATTTTTTTC
ACTGCATTCTAGTTGTGGTTTGTCCAAACTCATCAATGTATCTTATCATGTCTGGCTCTAGCTATCCCGC
CCCTAACTCCGCCCATCCCGCCCCTAACTCCGCCCAGTTCCGCCCATTCTCCGCCCCATGGCTGACTAAT
TTTTTTTATTTATGCAGAGGCCGAGGCCGCCTCGGCCTCTGAGCTATTCCAGAAGTAGTGAGGAGGCTTT
TTTGGAGGCCTAGGGACGTACCCAATTCGCCCTATAGTGAGTCGTATTACGCGCGCTCACTGGCCGTCGT
TTTACAACGTCGTGACTGGGAAAACCCTGGCGTTACCCAACTTAATCGCCTTGCAGCACATCCCCCTTTC
GCCAGCTGGCGTAATAGCGAAGAGGCCCGCACCGATCGCCCTTCCCAACAGTTGCGCAGCCTGAATGGCG
AATGGG
[124 nt withheld, positions 3367-3490]
C
[91 nt withheld, positions 3492-3582]
A
[49 nt withheld, positions 3584-3632]
CCTTTGACGTTGGAGTCCACGTTCTTT
[37 nt withheld, positions 3660-3696]
ACCCTATCTCGGTCTATTCTTTTGATTTATAAGGGATTTTGCCGATTTCGGCCTATTGGTTAAAAAATGA
GCTGATTTAACAAAAATTTAACGCGAATTTTAACAAAATATTAACGCTTACAATTTAGGTGGCACTTTTC
GGGGAAATGTGCGCGGAACCCCTATTTGTTTATTTTTCTAAATACATTCAAATATGTATCCGCTCATGAG
ACAATAACCCTGATAAATGCTTCAATAATATTGAAAAAGGAAGAGTATGAGTATTCAACATTTCCGTGTC
GCCCTTATTCCCTTTTTTGCGGCATTTTGCCTTCCTGTTTTTGCTCACCCAGAAACGCTGGTGAAAGTAA
AAGATGCTGAAGATCAGTTGGGTGCACGAGTGGGTTACATCGAACTGGATCTCAACAGCGGTAAGATCCT
TGAGAGTTTTCGCCCCGAAGAACGTTTTCCAATGATGAGCACTTTTAAAGTTCTGCTATGTGGCGCGGTA
TTATCCCGTATTGACGCCGGGCAAGAGCAACTCGGTCGCCGCATACACTATTCTCAGAATGACTTGGTTG
AGTACTCACCAGTCACAGAAAAGCATCTTACGGATGGCATGACAGTAAGAGAATTATGCAGTGCTGCCAT
AACCATGAGTGATAACACTGCGGCCAACTTACTTCTGACAACGATCGGAGGACCGAAGGAGCTAACCGCT
TTTTTGCACAACATGGGGGATCATGTAACTCGCCTTGATCGTTGGGAACCGGAGCTGAATGAAGCCATAC
CAAACGACGAGCGTGACACCACGATGCCTGTAGCAATGGCAACAACGTTGCGCAAACTATTAACTGGCGA
ACTACTTACTCTAGCTTCCCGGCAACAATTAATAGACTGGATGGAGGCGGATAAAGTTGCAGGACCACTT
CTGCGCTCGGCCCTTCCGGCTGGCTGGTTTATTGCTGATAAATCTGGAGCCGGTGAGCGTGGGTCTCGCG
GTATCATTGCAGCACTGGGGCCAGATGGTAAGCCCTCCCGTATCGTAGTTATCTACACGACGGGGAGTCA
GGCAACTATGGATGAACGAAATAGACAGATCGCTGAGATAGGTGCCTCACTGATTAAGCATTGGTAACTG
TCAGACCAAGTTTACTCATATATACTTTAGATTGATTTAAAACTTCATTTTTAATTTAAAAGGATCTAGG
TGAAGATCCTTTTTGATAATCTCATGACCAAAATCCCTTAACGTGAGTTTTCGTTCCACTGAGCGTCAGA
CCCCGTAGAAAAGATCAAAGGATCTTCTTGAGATCCTTTTTTTCTGCGCGTAATCTGCTGCTTGCAAACA
AAAAAACCACCGCTACCAGCGGTGGTTTGTTTGCCGGATCAAGAGCTACCAACTCTTTTTCCGAAGGTAA
CTGGCTTCAGCAGAGCGCAGATACCAAATACTGTTCTTCTAGTGTAGCCGTAGTTAGGCCACCACTTCAA
GAACTCTGTAGCACCGCCTACATACCTCGCTCTGCTAATCCTGTTACCAGTGGCTGCTGCCAGTGGCGAT
AAGTCGTGTCTTACCGGGTTGGACTCAAGACGATAGTTACCGGATAAGGCGCAGCGGTCGGGCTGAACGG
GGGGTTCGTGCACACAGCCCAGCTTGGAGCGAACGACCTACACCGAACTGAGATACCTACAGCGTGAGCT
ATGAGAAAGCGCCACGCTTCCCGAAGGGAGAAAGGCGGACAGGTATCCGGTAAGCGGCAGGGTCGGAACA
GGAGAGCGCACGAGGGAGCTTCCAGGGGGAAACGCCTGGTATCTTTATAGTCCTGTCGGGTTTCGCCACC
TCTGACTTGAGCGTCGATTTTTGTGATGCTCGTCAGGGGGGCGGAGCCTATGGAAAAACGCCAGCAACGC
GGCCTTTTTACGGTTCCTGGCCTTTTGCTGGCCTTTTGCTCACATGTTCTTTCCTGCGTTATCCCCTGAT
TCTGTGGATAACCGTATTACCGCCTTTGAGTGAGCTGATACCGCTCGCCGCAGCCGAACGACCGAGCGCA
GCGAGTCAGTGAGCGAGGAAGCGGAAGAGCGCCCAATACGCAAACCGCCTCTCCCCGCGCGTTGGCCGAT
TCATTAATGCAGCTGGCACGACAGGTTTCCCGACTGGAAAGCGGGCAGTGAGCGCAACGCAATTAATGTG
AGTTAGCTCACTCATTAGGCACCCCAGGCTTTACACTTTATGCTTCCGGCTCGTATGTTGTGTGGAATTG
TGAGCGGATAACAATTTCACACAGGAAACAGCTATGACCATGATTACGCCAAGCGCGCAATTAACCCTCA
CTAAAGGGAACAAAAGCTGGAGCTGCAAGCTTAATGTAGTCTTATGCAATACTCTTGTAGTCTTGCAACA
TGGTAACGATGAGTTAGCAACATGCCTTACAAGGAGAGAAAAAGCACCGTGCATGCCGATTGGTGGAAGT
AAGGTGGTACGATCGTGCCTTATTAGGAAGGCAACAGACGGGTCTGACATGGATTGGACGAACCACTGAA
TTGCCGCATTGCAGAGATATTGTATTTAAGTGCCTAGCTCGATACATAAACGGGTCTCTCTGGTTAGACC
AGATCTGAGCCTGGGAGCTCTCTGGCTAACTAGGGAACCCACTGCTTAAGCCTCAATAAAGCTTGCCTTG
AGTGCTTCAAGTAGTGTGTGCCCGTCTGTTGTGTGACTCTGGTAACTAGAGATCCCTCAGACCCTTTTAG
TCAGTGTGGAAAATCTCTAGCAGTGGCGCCCGAACAGGGACTTGAAAGCGAAAGGGAAACCAGAGGAGCT
CTCTCGACGCAGGACTCGGCTTGCTGAAGCGCGCACGGCAAGAGGCGAGGGGCGGCGACTGGTGAGTACG
CCAAAAATTTTGACTAGCGGAGGCTAGAAGGAGAGAGATGGGTGCGAGAGCGTCAGTATTAAGCGGGGGA
GAATTAGATCGCGATGGGAAAAAATTCGGTTAAGGCCAGGGGGAAAGAAAAAATATAAATTAAAACATAT
AGTATGGGCAAGCAGGGAGCTAGAACGATTCGCAGTTAATCCTGGCCTGTTAGAAACATCAGAAGGCTGT
AGACAAATACTGGGACAGCTACAACCATCCCTTCAGACAGGATCAGAAGAACTTAGATCATTATATAATA
CAGTAGCAACCCTCTATTGTGTGCATCAAAGGATAGAGATAAAAGACACCAAGGAAGCTTTAGACAAGAT
AGAGGAAGAGCAAAACAAAAGTAAGACCACCGCACAGCAAGCGGCCGCTGATCTTCAGACCTGGAGGAGG
AGATATGAGGGACAATTGGAGAAGTGAATTATATAAATATAAAGTAGTAAAAATTGAACCATTAGGAGTA
GCACCCACCAAGGCAAAGAGAAGAGTGGTGCAGAGAGAAAAAAGAGCAGTGGGAATAGGAGCTTTGTTCC
TTGGGTTCTTGGGAGCAGCAGGAAGCACTATGGGCGCAGCGTCAATGACGCTGACGGTACAGGCCAGACA
ATTATTGTCTGGTATAGTGCAGCAGCAGAACAATTTGCTGAGGGCTATTGAGGCGCAACAGCATCTGTTG
CAACTCACAGTCTGGGGCATCAAGCAGCTCCAGGCAAGAATCCTGGCTGTGGAAAGATACCTAAAGGATC
AACAGCTCCTGGGGATTTGGGGTTGCTCTGGAAAACTCATTTGCACCACTGCTGTGCCTTGGAATGCTAG
TTGGAGTAATAAATCTCTGGAACAGATTTGGAATCACACGACCTGGATGGAGTGGGACAGAGAAATTAAC
AATTACACAAGCTTAATACACTCCTTAATTGAAGAATCGCAAAACCAGCAAGAAAAGAATGAACAAGAAT
TATTGGAATTAGATAAATGGGCAAGTTTGTGGAATTGGTTTAACATAACAAATTGGCTGTGGTATATAAA
ATTATTCATAATGATAGTAGGAGGCTTGGTAGGTTTAAGAATAGTTTTTGCTGTACTTTCTATAGTGAAT
AGAGTTAGGCAGGGATATTCACCATTATCGTTTCAGACCCACCTCCCAACCCCGAGGGGACCCAGAGAGG
GCCTATTTCCCATGATTCCTTCATATTTGCATATACGATACAAGGCTGTTAGAGAGATAATTAGAATTAA
TTTGACTGTAAACACAAAGATATTAGTACAAAATACGTGACGTAGAAAGTAATAATTTCTTGGGTAGTTT
GCAGTTTTAAAATTATGTTTTAAAATGGACTATCATATGCTTACCGTAACTTGAAAGTATTTCGATTTCT
TGGCTTTATATATCTTGTGGAAAGGACGAAACACCGAAGAATGATATTGTCCATCGGTTTTAGAGCTAGA
AATAGCAAGTTAAAATAAGGCTAGTCCGTTATCAACTTGAAAAAGTGGCACCGAGTCGGTGCTTTTTTAA
GCTTGGCGTAACTAGATCTTGAGACAAATGGCAGTATTCATCCACAATTTTAAAAGAAAAGGGGGGATTG
GGGGGTACAGTGCAGGGGAAAGAATAGTAGACATAATAGCAACAGACATACAAACTAAAGAATTACAAAA
ACAAATTACAAAAATTCAAAATTTTCGGGTTTATTACAGGGACAGCAGAGATCCACTTTGGCGCCGGCTC
GAGGGGG
