>Addgene plasmid #77198 | CDKL5 gRNA (BRDN0001144796) | depositor partial sequence | sequence record 144658 | Target Sequence
AAGAATGATATTGTCCATCG
