>Addgene plasmid #77198 | CDKL5 gRNA (BRDN0001144796) | addgene partial sequence | sequence record 187301 | hU6-F
TAGAAAGTAATAATTTCTTGGGTAGTTTGCAGTTTTAAAATTATGTTTTAAAATGGACTATCATATGCTT
ACCGTAACTTGAAAGTATTTCGATTTCTTGGCTTTATATATCTTGTGGAAAGGACGAAACACCGAAGAAT
GATATTGTCCATCGGTTTTAGAGCTAGAAATAGCAAGTTAAAATAAGGCTAGTCCGTTATCAACTTGAAA
AAGTGGCACCGAGTCGGTGCTTTTTTAAGCTTGGCGTAACTAGATCTTGAGACAAATGGCAGTATTCATC
CACAATTTTAAAAGAAAAGGGGGGATTGGGGGGTACAGTGCAGGGGAAAGAATAGTAGACATAATAGCAA
CAGACATACAAACTAAAGAATTACAAAAACAAATTACAAAAATTCAAAATTTTCGGGTTTATTACAGGGA
CAGCAGAGATCCACTTTGGCGCCGGCTCGAGGGGGCCCGGGTGCAAAGATGGATAAAGTTTTAAACAGAG
AGGAATCTTTGCAGCTAATGGACCTTCTAGGTCTTGAAAGGAGTGGGAATTGGCTCCGGTGCCCGTCAGT
GGGCAGAGCG
